>Addgene plasmid #173244 | RVD-AA9 | addgene full sequence | sequence record 367300 | Addgene NGS Result
GTGGAACGACGCGTAACTCACGTTAAGGGATTTTGGTCATGGGTGGCTCGACCAGATATGGTCTCAAGAG
GCAATCGCTACAACTTGATCTGGGGTGAGTCCGTGGGCTTGACAGAGAACTGGAAGGAGGCGCTGAACCG
TCTCAAGAGCCTGTTTGCCACCAATATTACTAGCAATCGCTACAACTTGATCTGGGGTGAGTCCGTGGGC
TTGACAGAGAACTGGAAGGAGGCGCTGAACCGTCTCAAGAGCCTGTTTGCCACCAATATTGGAACGAGAC
CAGCTTTGGTCTAGAGGAGGCATGATGATATATTTTTATCTTGTGCAATGTAACATCAGAGATTTTGAGA
CACGGGCCAGAGCTGCCAGGAAACAGCTATGACCATGTAATACGACTCACTATAGGGGATATTTTATTTT
CTCCCAATCAGGCTTGATCCCCAGTAAGTCAAAAAATAGCTCGACATACTGTTCTTCCCCGATCAAGGGT
TGGTTTGCGCATTCACAGTTCTCCGCAAGAATTGATTGGCTCCAATTCTTGGAGTGGTGAATCCGTTAGC
GAGGTGCCGCCGGCTTCCATTCAGGTCGAGGTGGCCCGGCTCCATGCACCGCGACGCAACGCGGGGAGGC
AGACAAGGTATAGGGCGGCGCCTACAATCCATGCCAACCCGTTCCATGTGCTCGCCGAGGCGGCATAAAT
CGCCGTGACGATCAGCGGTCCAATGATCGAAGTTAGGCTGGTAAGAGCCGCGAGCGATCCTTGAAGCTGT
CCCTGATGGTCGTCATCTACCTGCCTGGACAGCATGGCCTGCAACGCGGGCATCCCGATGCCGCCGGAAG
CGAGAAGAATCATAATGGGGAAGGCCATCCAGCCTCGCGTCGCGAACGCCAGCAAGACGTAGCCCAGCGC
GTCGGCCGCCATGCCGGCGATAATGGCCTGCTTCTCGCCGAAACGTTTGGTGGCGGGACCAGTGACGAAG
GCTTGAGCGAGGGCGTGCAAGATTCCGAATACCGCAAGCGACAGGCCGATCATCGTCGCGCTCCAGCGAA
AGCGGTCCTCGCCGAAAATGACCCAGAGCGCTGCCGGCACCTGTCCTACGAGTTGCATGATAAAGAAGAC
AGTCATAAGTGCGGCGACGATAGTCATGCCCCGCGCCCACCGGAAGGAGCTGACTGGGTTGAAGGCTCTC
AAGGGCATGGGTCGGCGCTCTCCCTTATGCGACTCCTGCATTAGGAAGCAGCCCAGTAGTAGGTTGAGGC
CGTTGAGCACCGCCGCCGCAAGGAATGGTGCATGTAAGGAGATGGCGCCCAACAGTCCCCCGGCCACGGG
GCCTGCCACCATACCCACGCCGAAACAAGCGCTCATGAGCCCGAAGTGGCGAGCCCGATCTTCCCCATCG
GTGATGTCGGCGATATAGGCGCCAGCAACCGCACCTGTGGCGCCGGTGATGCCGGCCACGATGCGTCCGG
CGTAGAGAATCCACAGGACGGGTGTGGTCGCCATGATCGCGTAGTCGATAGTGGCTCCAAGTAGCGAAGC
GAGCAGGACTGGGCGGCGGCCAAAGCGGTCGGACAGTGCTCCGAGAACGGGTGCGCATAGAAATTGCATC
AACGCATATAGCGCTAGCAGCACGCCATAGTGACTGGCGATGCTGTCGGAATGGACGATATCCCGCAAGA
GGCCCGGCAGTACCGGCATAACCAAGCCTATGCCTACAGCATCCAGGGTGACGGTGCCGAGGATGACGAT
GAGCGCATTGTTAGATTTCATACACGGTGCCTGACTGCGTTAGCAATTTAACTGTGATAAACTACCGCAT
TAAAGCTAATCGATGATAAGCTGTCAAACATGAGAATTAATTCATGTTCTTTCCTGCGTTATCCCCTGAT
TCTGTGGATAACGCAGGAAAGAACATGTGAGCAAAAGGCCAGCAAAAGGCCAGGAACCGTAAAAAGGCCG
CGTTGCTGGCGTTTTTCCATAGGCTCCGCCCCCCTGACGAGCATCACAAAAATCGACGCTCAAGTCAGAG
GTGGCGAAACCCGACAGGACTATAAAGATACCAGGCGTTTCCCCCTGGAAGCTCCCTCGTGCGCTCTCCT
GTTCCGACCCTGCCGCTTACCGGATACCTGTCCGCCTTTCTCCCTTCGGGAAGCGTGGCGCTTTCTCATA
GCTCACGCTGTAGGTATCTCAGTTCGGTGTAGGTCGTTCGCTCCAAGCTGGGCTGTGTGCACGAACCCCC
CGTTCAGCCCGACCGCTGCGCCTTATCCGGTAACTATCGTCTTGAGTCCAACCCGGTAAGACACGACTTA
TCGCCACTGGCAGCAGCCACTGGTAACAGGATTAGCAGAGCGAGGTATGTAGGCGGTGCTACAGAGTTCT
TGAAGTGGTGGCCTAACTACGGCTACACTAGAAGAACAGTATTTGGTATCTGCGCTCTGCTGAAGCCAGT
TACCTTCGGAAAAAGAGTTGGTAGCTCTTGATCCGGCAAACAAACCACCGCTGGTAGCGGTGGTTTTTTT
GTTTGCAAGCAGCAGATTACGCGCAGAAAAAAAGGATCTCAAGAAGATCCTTTGATCTTTTCTACGGGGT
CTGACGCTCA
Features (pLannotate 1.2.2; 6 found; start..end, strand, type, name):
    388..406     +  promoter       T7 promoter: promoter for bacteriophage T7 RNA polymerase
    409..483     -  CDS            KanR (fragment): aminoglycoside phosphotransferase; aphA-3; confers resistance to kanamycin
    581..1771    -  CDS            TcR: tetracycline efflux protein; tet; confers resistance to tetracycline
   1819..1847    -  promoter       tet promoter: E. coli promoter for tetracycline efflux protein gene
   1863..1902    +  rep_origin     RSF ori (fragment): Plasmids containing the RSF 1030 origin of replication can be propagated in E. coli cells that contain additional plasmids with compatible origins.
   1974..2562    -  rep_origin     ori: high-copy-number ColE1/pMB1/pBR322/pUC origin of replication
