[The description below was written by a language model from this plasmid's Addgene catalogue record and pLannotate feature annotations shown in this document.]
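Description:
RVD-AA9 is a small (about 2.6 kb) bacterial module plasmid from a library of parts for one-step assembly of custom TALE repeat arrays, such as those used to build DdCBE mitochondrial base editors or other TALE-based proteins. It is based on a tetracycline-resistant T vector ("TetR T vector"), with the synthetic insert placed at the TA cloning site. The plasmid is propagated in E. coli from a high-copy ColE1/pUC-type origin and is selected through the TcR tetracycline efflux gene driven by its native tet promoter. The annotation also picks up a T7 promoter and short fragments of a kanamycin resistance gene and an RSF origin. These fragments appear to be backbone remnants rather than functional elements.

The payload is a dimer of two TALE repeats, both carrying the NI repeat-variable diresidue, designated for position 9 of the array. In the TALE code, NI repeats specify adenine, so this module contributes recognition of an "AA" dinucleotide, as the plasmid name indicates. Supplying repeats as position-specific dimers means a full DNA-binding array can be built from fewer fragments, by choosing one module per position and joining them in a defined order into a receiving vector. The automated feature table does not annotate the RVD insert itself, and the record does not state the flanking sites or the enzymes used to release the module. The plasmid carries no expression cassette for the repeats. It serves purely as a cloning intermediate, and the associated work applied this assembly system to modelling mitochondrial disease in zebrafish through DdCBE-mediated mtDNA editing.
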