Addgene plasmid #173244: RVD-AA9
Purpose: One-step assembly of custom RVD arrays to construct DdCBE, TALE, etc.
Depositing lab: Bin Shen. Depositing organization: Nanjing Medical University. Publication: Precision modeling of mitochondrial diseases in zebrafish via DdCBE-mediated mtDNA base editing. Guo J, Zhang X, Chen X, Sun H, Dai Y, Wang J, Qian X, Tan L, Lou X, Shen B. Cell Discov. 2021 Sep 3;7(1):78. doi: 10.1038/s41421-021-00307-9. PubMed 34480028.
Backbone
  Vector backbone: TetR T vector
  Vector type: Unspecified
Growth in bacteria
  Bacterial resistance: Tetracycline, 10 μg/mL
  Growth temperature: 37°C
  Growth strain: DH5alpha
  Copy number: High Copy
Gene/Insert
  Gene/Insert name: NI-NI dimer RVD at Position9
  Species: Synthetic
  Mutation: no
  Cloning method: Restriction Enzyme; 5′ cloning site Unknown (unknown if destroyed)
Terms and licenses: Academic/Nonprofit Terms; Industry Terms: Not Available to Industry
Depositor comments: RVD is inserted into TA site of TetR T vector
How to cite: RVD-AA9 was a gift from Bin Shen (Addgene plasmid # 173244 ; http://n2t.net/addgene:173244 ; RRID:Addgene_173244)
