>Addgene plasmid #173244 | RVD-AA9 | depositor partial sequence | sequence record 336199 | RVD flanked by two Bsa I sites
GGTCTCGTTCCAATATTGGTGGCAAACAGGCTCTTGAGACGGTTCAGCGCCTCCTTCCAGTTCTCTGTCA
AGCCCACGGACTCACCCCAGATCAAGTTGTAGCGATTGCTAGTAATATTGGTGGCAAACAGGCTCTTGAG
ACGGTTCAGCGCCTCCTTCCAGTTCTCTGTCAAGCCCACGGACTCACCCCAGATCAAGTTGTAGCGATTG
CCTCTTGAGACC
